Addgene plasmid #237799: pORTMAGE-Cc2
Purpose: Guide RNA production in Caulobacter crescentus
Depositing lab: Timothy Wannier. Publication: A diverse single-stranded DNA-annealing protein library enables efficient genome editing across bacterial phyla. Filsinger GT, Mychack A, Lyerly E, Henriksen C, Bartlett TM, Kuchwara H, Eitzinger S, Bernhardt TG, Walker S, Church GM, Wannier TM. Proc Natl Acad Sci U S A. 2025 Apr 29;122(17):e2414342122. doi: 10.1073/pnas.2414342122. Epub 2025 Apr 21. PubMed 40258142.
Backbone
  Vector backbone: pBBR1
  Vector type: CRISPR ; Expression in Caulobacter crescentus
Growth in bacteria
  Bacterial resistance: Kanamycin, 50 μg/mL
  Growth temperature: 37°C
  Growth strain: DH5alpha
  Copy number: Unknown
Gene/Insert
  Gene/Insert name: gRNA
  gRNA/shRNA sequence: GTTTTAGAGCTGTGAAAACAGCGAGTTAAAATAAGGCTTAGTCCGTACTCAACTTGAAAAGGTGGCACCGATTCGGTGTTTTTTTT
How to cite: pORTMAGE-Cc2 was a gift from Timothy Wannier (Addgene plasmid # 237799)
