[The description below was written by a language model from this plasmid's Addgene catalogue record and pLannotate feature annotations shown in this document.]
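Description:
pORTMAGE-Cc2 is a 5,509-bp broad-host-range CRISPR plasmid built on the pBBR1 backbone and intended for guide RNA production in Caulobacter crescentus. Replication depends on the pBBR1 oriV together with the plasmid-encoded pBBR1 Rep protein, a pairing from Bordetella bronchiseptica that functions in many Gram-negative bacteria. This lets the plasmid be propagated in E. coli cloning strains and then maintained in Caulobacter. Selection is by kanamycin, conferred by the intact neo (nptII) aminoglycoside phosphotransferase gene. This gene is flanked by short fragments of the Tn5 transposase and bleomycin-binding protein genes, which are remnants of the Tn5-derived resistance cassette rather than functional genes.

The recorded insert is a gRNA, and the sequence given appears to be a guide scaffold ending in a poly-T tract. The record does not state a targeting spacer. The automated feature table does not annotate the gRNA cassette itself, and neither the promoter driving it nor the cognate Cas nuclease is stated. No Cas gene is annotated on this plasmid, so the nuclease is presumably supplied separately. Two rrnB T1 terminators and a partial T7 terminator lie in the region between the resistance cassette and the cloning-vector remnants, and they may insulate or terminate the guide transcript. The remaining annotations are a partial pBluescript MCS, a T7 promoter, and fragments of lacZα, M13 ori, CmR and TcR. These are leftovers typical of pBBR1MCS-type vectors and are not expected to be functional. The associated work concerns single-stranded DNA-annealing proteins for genome editing across bacterial phyla, which is consistent with using this guide plasmid for CRISPR steps in recombineering-based editing of Caulobacter. The record does not detail that workflow.
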