Features (pLannotate 1.2.2; 15 found; start..end, strand, type, name):
    142..426     +  CDS            tnpA (fragment): TN5P_ECOLX - Also known as tnp. Experimental evidence at protein level: Swiss-Prot protein existence level 1. Mediates transposition of transposon Tn5 by a 'cut and paste' mechanism. First, the monomeric transposase binds the 19 bp inverted DNA repeats flanking the transposon. Then, dimerization of the DNA- bound transposase creates a synaptic DNA complex. After nicking of the first DNA strand, excision of the transposon proceeds through a series of intermediates. The transposase then mediates the insertion of the transposon at a new site by strand transfer. The activity of the wild- type tran
    458..1249    +  CDS            neo: KKA2_KLEPN - Also known as kan, nptII. Experimental evidence at protein level: Swiss-Prot protein existence level 1. Resistance to kanamycin, neomycin, paromomycin, ribostamycin, butirosin and gentamicin B. From Klebsiella pneumoniae.
   1273..1425    +  CDS            ble (fragment): BLE_KLEPN - Experimental evidence at protein level: Swiss-Prot protein existence level 1. Binding protein with a strong affinity to the bleomycin family of antibiotics. Binds to CL990; an antimitotic-antibiotic compound. From Klebsiella pneumoniae.
   1425..1541    +  CDS            CmR (fragment): chloramphenicol acetyltransferase; cat; confers resistance to chloramphenicol
   1600..1646    +  terminator     rrnB T1 terminator: transcription terminator T1 from the E. coli rrnB gene
   2068..2111    +  terminator     rrnB T1 terminator: Escherichia coli rrnB; transcription terminator T1 from the E. coli rrnB gene
   2111..2134    +  terminator     T7 terminator (fragment): transcription terminator for bacteriophage T7 RNA polymerase
   2235..2294    -  misc_feature   MCS (fragment): pBluescript multiple cloning site
   2303..2321    -  promoter       T7 promoter: promoter for bacteriophage T7 RNA polymerase
   2329..2484    +  CDS            lacZα (fragment): LacZα fragment of β-galactosidase; lacZ fragment
   2488..2565    -  rep_origin     M13 ori (fragment): M13 bacteriophage origin of replication; arrow indicates direction of (+) strand synthesis
   2565..2596    +  CDS            CmR (fragment): chloramphenicol acetyltransferase confers resistance to chloramphenicol
   2925..2994    -  CDS            TcR (fragment): tetracycline efflux protein; tet; confers resistance to tetracycline
   3055..3717    -  CDS            pBBR1 Rep: replication protein for the broad-host-range plasmid pBBR1 from Bordetella bronchiseptica
   3718..4487    -  rep_origin     pBBR1 oriV: replication origin of the broad-host-range plasmid pBBR1 from Bordetella bronchiseptica; requires the pBBR1 Rep protein for replication
>Addgene plasmid #237799 | pORTMAGE-Cc2 | depositor full sequence | sequence record 467189 | pORTMAGE-Cc2 sequence 5509 bps
ACCTTCGGGAGCGCCTGAAGCCCGTTCTGGACGCCCTGGGGCCGTTGAATCGGGATATGCAGGCCAAGGC
CGCCGCGATCATCAAGGCCGTGGGCGAAAAGCTGCTGACGGAACAGCGGGAAGTCCAGCGCCAGAAACAG
GCCCAGCGCCAGCAGGAACGCGGGCGCGCACATTTCCCCGAAAAGTGCCACCTGGGATGAATGTCAGCTA
CTGGGCTATCTGGACAAGGGAAAACGCAAGCGCAAAGAGAAAGCAGGTAGCTTGCAGTGGGCTTACATGG
CGATAGCTAGACTGGGCGGTTTTATGGACAGCAAGCGAACCGGAATTGCCAGCTGGGGCGCCCTCTGGTA
AGGTTGGGAAGCCCTGCAAAGTAAACTGGATGGCTTTCTTGCCGCCAAGGATCTGATGGCGCAGGGGATC
AAGATCTGATCAAGAGACAGGATGAGGATCGTTTCGCATGATTGAACAAGATGGATTGCACGCAGGTTCT
CCGGCCGCTTGGGTGGAGAGGCTATTCGGCTATGACTGGGCACAACAGACAATCGGCTGCTCTGATGCCG
CCGTGTTCCGGCTGTCAGCGCAGGGGCGCCCGGTTCTTTTTGTCAAGACCGACCTGTCCGGTGCCCTGAA
TGAACTGCAGGACGAGGCAGCGCGGCTATCGTGGCTGGCCACGACGGGCGTTCCTTGCGCAGCTGTGCTC
GACGTTGTCACTGAAGCGGGAAGGGACTGGCTGCTATTGGGCGAAGTGCCGGGGCAGGATCTCCTGTCAT
CTCACCTTGCTCCTGCCGAGAAAGTATCCATCATGGCTGATGCAATGCGGCGGCTGCATACGCTTGATCC
GGCTACCTGCCCATTCGACCACCAAGCGAAACATCGCATCGAGCGAGCACGTACTCGGATGGAAGCCGGT
CTTGTCGATCAGGATGATCTGGACGAAGAGCATCAGGGGCTCGCGCCAGCCGAACTGTTCGCCAGGCTCA
AGGCGCGCATGCCCGACGGCGAGGATCTCGTCGTGACCCATGGCGATGCCTGCTTGCCGAATATCATGGT
GGAAAATGGCCGCTTTTCTGGATTCATCGACTGTGGCCGGCTGGGTGTGGCGGACCGCTATCAGGACATA
GCGTTGGCTACCCGTGATATTGCTGAAGAGCTTGGCGGCGAATGGGCTGACCGCTTCCTCGTGCTTTACG
GTATCGCCGCTCCCGATTCGCAGCGCATCGCCTTCTATCGCCTTCTTGACGAGTTCTTCTGAGCGGGACT
CTGGGGTTCGAAATGACCGACCAAGCGACGCCCAACCTGCCATCACGAGATTTCGATTCCACCGCCGCCT
TCTATGAAAGGTTGGGCTTCGGAATCGTTTTCCGGGACGCCGGCTGGATGATCCTCCAGCGCGGGGATCT
CATGCTGGAGTTCTTCGCCCACCCCCATGGGCAAATATTATACGCAAGGCGACAAGGTGCTGATGCCGCT
GGCGATTCAGGTTCATCATGCCGTTTGTGATGGCTTCCATGTCGGCAGAATGCTTAATGAATTACAACAG
TTTTTATATAAGCTTTCAGTCGGCGCGAATGCTCCACGCCGCGCCCAGCGGCGCGGATCCAAATAAAACG
AAAGGCTCAGTCGAAAGACTGGGCCTTTCGTTTTATCTGTTGTTTGTCGCTGCAGCCAGCCGTGGTCGGG
CAGCAGGTAGAAGGCGCCCTCGTCCTGATCCTCGCCCGAAACCTCCAGCCCCCGGTCGATGGCTTCGACG
ACATAGCCGGCCGCGCGGCAGGTGTCGGTGAGCGCGGCCAGCAGGGCGGCTTCCTGGTCAGGGGTCAGGT
CGGTCATGGGCAAGAGGTCCAGGTCGTGGTTTGTCGGCGGCTTCTAGCATGGACCGCCCGCGCCCGTGAG
GCCGAGGATTTCGCGCTGGTCAGACAACCTACTTGCCGTCCCCACATGTTAGCGCTACCAAGTGCCGAGG
GTCTTCGAGAAGACCTGTTTTAGAGCTGTGAAAACAGCGAGTTAAAATAAGGCTTAGTCCGTACTCAACT
TGAAAAGGTGGCACCGATTCGGTGTTTTTTTTTTTTGATAAAACGAAAGGCCCAGTCTTTCGACTGAGCC
TTTCGTTTTATAAACGGGTCTTGAGGGGTTTTTTAAGCTTCTGCAGCTGGATCCATGGATATCTAGATTT
CCGCAAAATAAAAAAGGGGACCTCTAGGGTCCCCAATTAATTAGCTAAAGCCGCTAGCCCATGGGAATTC
CTGCAGCCCGGGGGATCCACTAGTTCTAGAGCGGCCGCCACCGCGGTGGAGCTCCAATTCGCCCTATAGT
GAGTCGTATTACGCGCGCTCACTGGCCGTCGTTTTACAACGTCGTGACTGGGAAAACCCTGGCGTTACCC
AACTTAATCGCCTTGCAGCACATCCCCCTTTCGCCAGCTGGCGTAATAGCGAAGAGGCCCGCACCGATCG
CCCTTCCCAACAGTTGCGCAGCCTGAATGGCGAATGGAAATTGTAAGCGTTAATATTTTGTTAAAATTCG
CGTTAAATTTTTGTTAAATCAGCTCATTTTTTAACCAATAGGCCGTACTGCGATGAGTGGCAGGGCGGGG
CGTAATTTTTTTAAGGCAGTTATTGGTGCCCTTAAACGCCTGGTGCTACGCCTGAATAAGTGATAATAAG
CGGATGAATGGCAGAAATTCGAAAGCAAATTCGACCCGGTCGTCGGTTCAGGGCAGGGTCGTTAAATAGC
CGCTTATGTCTATTGCTGGTTTACCGGTTTATTGACTACCGGAAGCAGTGTGACCGTGTGCTTCTCAAAT
GCCTGAGGCCAGTTTGCTCAGGCTCTCCCCGTGGAGGTAATAATTGACGATATGATCATTTATTCTGCCT
CCCAGAGCCTGATAAAAACGGTGAATCCGTTAGCGAGGTGCCGCCGGCTTCCATTCAGGTCGAGGTGGCC
CGGCTCCATGCACCGCGACGCAACGCGGGGAGGCAGACAAGGTATAGGGCGGCGAGGCGGCTACAGCCGA
TAGTCTGGAACAGCGCACTTACGGGTTGCTGCGCAACCCAAGTGCTACCGGCGCGGCAGCGTGACCCGTG
TCGGCGGCTCCAACGGCTCGCCATCGTCCAGAAAACACGGCTCATCGGGCATCGGCAGGCGCTGCTGCCC
GCGCCGTTCCCATTCCTCCGTTTCGGTCAAGGCTGGCAGGTCTGGTTCCATGCCCGGAATGCCGGGCTGG
CTGGGCGGCTCCTCGCCGGGGCCGGTCGGTAGTTGCTGCTCGCCCGGATACAGGGTCGGGATGCGGCGCA
GGTCGCCATGCCCCAACAGCGATTCGTCCTGGTCGTCGTGATCAACCACCACGGCGGCACTGAACACCGA
CAGGCGCAACTGGTCGCGGGGCTGGCCCCACGCCACGCGGTCATTGACCACGTAGGCCGACACGGTGCCG
GGGCCGTTGAGCTTCACGACGGAGATCCAGCGCTCGGCCACCAAGTCCTTGACTGCGTATTGGACCGTCC
GCAAAGAACGTCCGATGAGCTTGGAAAGTGTTTTCTGGCTGACCACCACGGCGTTCTGGTGGCCCATCTG
CGCCACGAGGTGATGCAGCAGCATTGCCGCCGTGGGTTTCCTCGCAATAAGCCCGGCCCACGCCTCATGC
GCTTTGCGTTCCGTTTGCACCCAGTGACCGGGCTTGTTCTTGGCTTGAATGCCGATTTCTCTGGACTGCG
TGGCCATGCTTATCTCCATGCGGTAGGGTGCCGCACGGTTGCGGCACCATGCGCAATCAGCTGCAACTTT
TCGGCAGCGCGACAACAATTATGCGTTGCGTAAAAGTGGCAGTCAATTACAGATTTTCTTTAACCTACGC
AATGAGCTATTGCGGGGGGTGCCGCAATGAGCTGTTGCGTACCCCCCTTTTTTAAGTTGTTGATTTTTAA
GTCTTTCGCATTTCGCCCTATATCTAGTTCTTTGGTGCCCAAAGAAGGGCACCCCTGCGGGGTTCCCCCA
CGCCTTCGGCGCGGCTCCCCCTCCGGCAAAAAGTGGCCCCTCCGGGGCTTGTTGATCGACTGCGCGGCCT
TCGGCCTTGCCCAAGGTGGCGCTGCCCCCTTGGAACCCCCGCACTCGCCGCCGTGAGGCTCGGGGGGCAG
GCGGGCGGGCTTCGCCTTCGACTGCCCCCACTCGCATAGGCTTGGGTCGTTCCAGGCGCGTCAAGGCCAA
GCCGCTGCGCGGTCGCTGCGCGAGCCTTGACCCGCCTTCCACTTGGTGTCCAACCGGCAAGCGAAGCGCG
CAGGCCGCAGGCCGGAGGCTTTTCCCCAGAGAAAATTAAAAAAATTGATGGGGCAAGGCCGCAGGCCGCG
CAGTTGGAGCCGGTGGGTATGTGGTCGAAGGCTGGGTAGCCGGTGGGCAATCCCTGTGGTCAAGCTCGTG
GGCAGGCGCAGCCTGTCCATCAGCTTGTCCAGCAGGGTTGTCCACGGGCCGAGCGAAGCGAGCCAGCCGG
TGGCCGCTCGCGGCCATCGTCCACATATCCACGGGCTGGCAAGGGAGCGCAGCGACCGCGCAGGGCGAAG
CCCGGAGAGCAAGCCCGTAGGGCGCCGCAGCCGCCGTAGGCGGTCACGACTTTGCGAAGCAAAGTCTAGT
GAGTATACTCAAGCATTGAGTGGCCCGCCGGAGGCACCGCCTTGCGCTGCCCCCGTCGAGCCGGTTGGAC
ACCAAAAGGGAGGGGCAGGCATGGCGGCATACGCGATCATGCGATGCAAGAAGCTGGCGAAAATGGGCAA
CGTGGCGGCCAGTCTCAAGCACGCCTACCGCGAGCGCGAGACGCCCAACGCTGACGCCAGCAGGACGCCA
GAGAACGAGCACTGGGCGGCCAGCAGCACCGATGAAGCGATGGGCCGACTGCGCGAGTTGCTGCCAGAGA
AGCGGCGCAAGGACGCTGTGTTGGCGGTCGAGTACGTCATGACGGCCAGCCCGGAATGGTGGAAGTCGGC
CAGCCAAGAACAGCAGGCGGCGTTCTTCGAGAAGGCGCACAAGTGGCTGGCGGACAAGTACGGGGCGGAT
CGCATCGTGACGGCCAGCATCCACCGTGACGAAACCAGCCCGCACATGACCGCGTTCGTGGTGCCGCTGA
CGCAGGACGGCAGGCTGTCGGCCAAGGAGTTCATCGGCAACAAAGCGCAGATGACCCGCGACCAGACCAC
GTTTGCGGCCGCTGTGGCCGATCTAGGGCTGCAACGGGGCATCGAGGGCAGCAAGGCACGTCACACGCGC
ATTCAGGCGTTCTACGAGGCCCTGGAGCGGCCACCAGTGGGCCACGTCACCATCAGCCCGCAAGCGGTCG
AGCCACGCGCCTATGCACCGCAGGGATTGGCCGAAAAGCTGGGAATCTCAAAGCGCGTTGAGACGCCGGA
AGCCGTGGCCGACCGGCTGACAAAAGCGGTTCGGCAGGGGTATGAGCCTGCCCTACAGGCCGCCGCAGGA
GCGCGTGAGATGCGCAAGAAGGCCGATCAAGCCCAAGAGACGGCCCGAG
